>Addgene plasmid #125777 | pXPR_BRD051-sgMLH1-2 | addgene full sequence | sequence record 245981 | Addgene NGS Result
GTGGCGCCCGAACAGGGACTTGAAAGCGAAAGGGAAACCAGAGGAGCTCTCTCGACGCAGGACTCGGCTT
GCTGAAGCGCGCACGGCAAGAGGCGAGGGGCGGCGACTGGTGAGTACGCCAAAAATTTTGACTAGCGGAG
GCTAGAAGGAGAGAGATGGGTGCGAGAGCGTCAGTATTAAGCGGGGGAGAATTAGATCGCGATGGGAAAA
AATTCGGTTAAGGCCAGGGGGAAAGAAAAAATATAAATTAAAACATATAGTATGGGCAAGCAGGGAGCTA
GAACGATTCGCAGTTAATCCTGGCCTGTTAGAAACATCAGAAGGCTGTAGACAAATACTGGGACAGCTAC
AACCATCCCTTCAGACAGGATCAGAAGAACTTAGATCATTATATAATACAGTAGCAACCCTCTATTGTGT
GCATCAAAGGATAGAGATAAAAGACACCAAGGAAGCTTTAGACAAGATAGAGGAAGAGCAAAACAAAAGT
AAGACCACCGCACAGCAAGCGGCCGCTGATCTTCAGACCTGGAGGAGGAGATATGAGGGACAATTGGAGA
AGTGAATTATATAAATATAAAGTAGTAAAAATTGAACCATTAGGAGTAGCACCCACCAAGGCAAAGAGAA
GAGTGGTGCAGAGAGAAAAAAGAGCAGTGGGAATAGGAGCTTTGTTCCTTGGGTTCTTGGGAGCAGCAGG
AAGCACTATGGGCGCAGCGTCAATGACGCTGACGGTACAGGCCAGACAATTATTGTCTGGTATAGTGCAG
CAGCAGAACAATTTGCTGAGGGCTATTGAGGCGCAACAGCATCTGTTGCAACTCACAGTCTGGGGCATCA
AGCAGCTCCAGGCAAGAATCCTGGCTGTGGAAAGATACCTAAAGGATCAACAGCTCCTGGGGATTTGGGG
TTGCTCTGGAAAACTCATTTGCACCACTGCTGTGCCTTGGAATGCTAGTTGGAGTAATAAATCTCTGGAA
CAGATTTGGAATCACACGACCTGGATGGAGTGGGACAGAGAAATTAACAATTACACAAGCTTAATACACT
CCTTAATTGAAGAATCGCAAAACCAGCAAGAAAAGAATGAACAAGAATTATTGGAATTAGATAAATGGGC
AAGTTTGTGGAATTGGTTTAACATAACAAATTGGCTGTGGTATATAAAATTATTCATAATGATAGTAGGA
GGCTTGGTAGGTTTAAGAATAGTTTTTGCTGTACTTTCTATAGTGAATAGAGTTAGGCAGGGATATTCAC
CATTATCGTTTCAGACCCACCTCCCAACCCCGAGGGGACCCGACAGGCCCGAAGGAATAGAAGAAGAAGG
TGGAGAGAGAGACAGAGACAGATCCATTCGATTAGTGAACGGATCGGCACTGCGTGCGCCAATTCTGCAG
ACAAATGGCAGTATTCATCCACAATTTTAAAAGAAAAGGGGGGATTGGGGGGTACAGTGCAGGGGAAAGA
ATAGTAGACATAATAGCAACAGACATACAAACTAAAGAATTACAAAAACAAATTACAAAAATTCAAAATT
TTCGGGTTTATTACAGGGACAGCAGAGATCCAGTTTGGTTAATTAAGGTACCGAGGGCCTATTTCCCATG
ATTCCTTCATATTTGCATATACGATACAAGGCTGTTAGAGAGATAATTAGAATTAATTTGACTGTAAACA
CAAAGATATTAGTACAAAATACGTGACGTAGAAAGTAATAATTTCTTGGGTAGTTTGCAGTTTTAAAATT
ATGTTTTAAAATGGACTATCATATGCTTACCGTAACTTGAAAGTATTTCGATTTCTTGGCTTTATATATC
TTGTGGAAAGGACGAAACACCGGCCAGCACATGGTTTAGGAGGTTTCAGAGCTACAGCAGAAATGCTGTA
GCAAGTTGAAATAAGGCTAGTCCGTTATCAACTTGAAAAAGTGGCACCGAGTCGGTGCTTTTTTGAATTC
GCTAGCTAGGTCTTGAAAGGAGTGGGAATTGGCTCCGGTGCCCGTCAGTGGGCAGAGCGCACATCGCCCA
CAGTCCCCGAGAAGTTGGGGGGAGGGGTCGGCAATTGATCCGGTGCCTAGAGAAGGTGGCGCGGGGTAAA
CTGGGAAAGTGATGTCGTGTACTGGCTCCGCCTTTTTCCCGAGGGTGGGGGAGAACCGTATATAAGTGCA
GTAGTCGCCGTGAACGTTCTTTTTCGCAACGGGTTTGCCGCCAGAACACAGGACCGGTTCTAGAGCGCTG
CCACCATGGACAAGAAGTACAGCATCGGCCTGGACATCGGCACCAACTCTGTGGGCTGGGCCGTGATCAC
CGACGAGTACAAGGTGCCCAGCAAGAAATTCAAGGTGCTGGGCAACACCGACCGGCACAGCATCAAGAAG
AACCTGATCGGAGCCCTGCTGTTCGACAGCGGCGAAACAGCCGAGGCCACCCGGCTGAAGAGAACCGCCA
GAAGAAGATACACCAGACGGAAGAACCGGATCTGCTATCTGCAAGAGATCTTCAGCAACGAGATGGCCAA
GGTGGACGACAGCTTCTTCCACAGACTGGAAGAGTCCTTCCTGGTGGAAGAGGATAAGAAGCACGAGCGG
CACCCCATCTTCGGCAACATCGTGGACGAGGTGGCCTACCACGAGAAGTACCCCACCATCTACCACCTGA
GAAAGAAACTGGTGGACAGCACCGACAAGGCCGACCTGCGGCTGATCTATCTGGCCCTGGCCCACATGAT
CAAGTTCCGGGGCCACTTCCTGATCGAGGGCGACCTGAACCCCGACAACAGCGACGTGGACAAGCTGTTC
ATCCAGCTGGTGCAGACCTACAACCAGCTGTTCGAGGAAAACCCCATCAACGCCAGCGGCGTGGACGCCA
AGGCCATCCTGTCTGCCAGACTGAGCAAGAGCAGACGGCTGGAAAATCTGATCGCCCAGCTGCCCGGCGA
GAAGAAGAATGGCCTGTTCGGAAACCTGATTGCCCTGAGCCTGGGCCTGACCCCCAACTTCAAGAGCAAC
TTCGACCTGGCCGAGGATGCCAAACTGCAGCTGAGCAAGGACACCTACGACGACGACCTGGACAACCTGC
TGGCCCAGATCGGCGACCAGTACGCCGACCTGTTTCTGGCCGCCAAGAACCTGTCCGACGCCATCCTGCT
GAGCGACATCCTGAGAGTGAACACCGAGATCACCAAGGCCCCCCTGAGCGCCTCTATGATCAAGAGATAC
GACGAGCACCACCAGGACCTGACCCTGCTGAAAGCTCTCGTGCGGCAGCAGCTGCCTGAGAAGTACAAAG
AGATTTTCTTCGACCAGAGCAAGAACGGCTACGCCGGCTACATTGACGGCGGAGCCAGCCAGGAAGAGTT
CTACAAGTTCATCAAGCCCATCCTGGAAAAGATGGACGGCACCGAGGAACTGCTCGTGAAGCTGAACAGA
GAGGACCTGCTGCGGAAGCAGCGGACCTTCGACAACGGCAGCATCCCCCACCAGATCCACCTGGGAGAGC
TGCACGCCATTCTGCGGCGGCAGGAAGATTTTTACCCATTCCTGAAGGACAACCGGGAAAAGATCGAGAA
GATCCTGACCTTCCGCATCCCCTACTACGTGGGCCCTCTGGCCAGGGGAAACAGCAGATTCGCCTGGATG
ACCAGAAAGAGCGAGGAAACCATCACCCCCTGGAACTTCGAGGAAGTGGTGGACAAGGGCGCTTCCGCCC
AGAGCTTCATCGAGCGGATGACCAACTTCGATAAGAACCTGCCCAACGAGAAGGTGCTGCCCAAGCACAG
CCTGCTGTACGAGTACTTCACCGTGTATAACGAGCTGACCAAAGTGAAATACGTGACCGAGGGAATGAGA
AAGCCCGCCTTCCTGAGCGGCGAGCAGAAAAAGGCCATCGTGGACCTGCTGTTCAAGACCAACCGGAAAG
TGACCGTGAAGCAGCTGAAAGAGGACTACTTCAAGAAAATCGAGTGCTTCGACTCCGTGGAAATCTCCGG
CGTGGAAGATCGGTTCAACGCCTCCCTGGGCACATACCACGATCTGCTGAAAATTATCAAGGACAAGGAC
TTCCTGGACAATGAGGAAAACGAGGACATTCTGGAAGATATCGTGCTGACCCTGACACTGTTTGAGGACA
GAGAGATGATCGAGGAACGGCTGAAAACCTATGCCCACCTGTTCGACGACAAAGTGATGAAGCAGCTGAA
GCGGCGGAGATACACCGGCTGGGGCAGGCTGAGCCGGAAGCTGATCAACGGCATCCGGGACAAGCAGTCC
GGCAAGACAATCCTGGATTTCCTGAAGTCCGACGGCTTCGCCAACAGAAACTTCATGCAGCTGATCCACG
ACGACAGCCTGACCTTTAAAGAGGACATCCAGAAAGCCCAGGTGTCCGGCCAGGGCGATAGCCTGCACGA
GCACATTGCCAATCTGGCCGGCAGCCCCGCCATTAAGAAGGGCATCCTGCAGACAGTGAAGGTGGTGGAC
GAGCTCGTGAAAGTGATGGGCCGGCACAAGCCCGAGAACATCGTGATCGAAATGGCCAGAGAGAACCAGA
CCACCCAGAAGGGACAGAAGAACAGCCGCGAGAGAATGAAGCGGATCGAAGAGGGCATCAAAGAGCTGGG
CAGCCAGATCCTGAAAGAACACCCCGTGGAAAACACCCAGCTGCAGAACGAGAAGCTGTACCTGTACTAC
CTGCAGAATGGGCGGGATATGTACGTGGACCAGGAACTGGACATCAACCGGCTGTCCGACTACGATGTGG
ACCATATCGTGCCTCAGAGCTTTCTGAAGGACGACTCCATCGACAACAAGGTGCTGACCAGAAGCGACAA
GAACCGGGGCAAGAGCGACAACGTGCCCTCCGAAGAGGTCGTGAAGAAGATGAAGAACTACTGGCGGCAG
CTGCTGAACGCCAAGCTGATTACCCAGAGAAAGTTCGACAATCTGACCAAGGCCGAGAGAGGCGGCCTGA
GCGAACTGGATAAGGCCGGCTTCATCAAGAGACAGCTGGTGGAAACCCGGCAGATCACAAAGCACGTGGC
ACAGATCCTGGACTCCCGGATGAACACTAAGTACGACGAGAATGACAAGCTGATCCGGGAAGTGAAAGTG
ATCACCCTGAAGTCCAAGCTGGTGTCCGATTTCCGGAAGGATTTCCAGTTTTACAAAGTGCGCGAGATCA
ACAACTACCACCACGCCCACGACGCCTACCTGAACGCCGTCGTGGGAACCGCCCTGATCAAAAAGTACCC
TAAGCTGGAAAGCGAGTTCGTGTACGGCGACTACAAGGTGTACGACGTGCGGAAGATGATCGCCAAGAGC
GAGCAGGAAATCGGCAAGGCTACCGCCAAGTACTTCTTCTACAGCAACATCATGAACTTTTTCAAGACCG
AGATTACCCTGGCCAACGGCGAGATCCGGAAGCGGCCTCTGATCGAGACAAACGGCGAAACCGGGGAGAT
CGTGTGGGATAAGGGCCGGGATTTTGCCACCGTGCGGAAAGTGCTGAGCATGCCCCAAGTGAATATCGTG
AAAAAGACCGAGGTGCAGACAGGCGGCTTCAGCAAAGAGTCTATCCTGCCCAAGAGGAACAGCGATAAGC
TGATCGCCAGAAAGAAGGACTGGGACCCTAAGAAGTACGGCGGCTTCGACAGCCCCACCGTGGCCTATTC
TGTGCTGGTGGTGGCCAAAGTGGAAAAGGGCAAGTCCAAGAAACTGAAGAGTGTGAAAGAGCTGCTGGGG
ATCACCATCATGGAAAGAAGCAGCTTCGAGAAGAATCCCATCGACTTTCTGGAAGCCAAGGGCTACAAAG
AAGTGAAAAAGGACCTGATCATCAAGCTGCCTAAGTACTCCCTGTTCGAGCTGGAAAACGGCCGGAAGAG
AATGCTGGCCTCTGCCGGCGAACTGCAGAAGGGAAACGAACTGGCCCTGCCCTCCAAATATGTGAACTTC
CTGTACCTGGCCAGCCACTATGAGAAGCTGAAGGGCTCCCCCGAGGATAATGAGCAGAAACAGCTGTTTG
TGGAACAGCACAAGCACTACCTGGACGAGATCATCGAGCAGATCAGCGAGTTCTCCAAGAGAGTGATCCT
GGCCGACGCTAATCTGGACAAAGTGCTGTCCGCCTACAACAAGCACCGGGATAAGCCCATCAGAGAGCAG
GCCGAGAATATCATCCACCTGTTTACCCTGACCAATCTGGGAGCCCCTGCCGCCTTCAAGTACTTTGACA
CCACCATCGACCGGAAGAGGTACACCAGCACCAAAGAGGTGCTGGACGCCACCCTGATCCACCAGAGCAT
CACCGGCCTGTACGAGACACGGATCGACCTGTCTCAGCTGGGAGGCGACAAGCGACCTGCCGCCACAAAG
AAGGCTGGACAGGCTAAGAAGAAGAAAGATTACAAAGACGATGACGATAAGGGATCCGGCGCAACAAACT
TCTCTCTGCTGAAACAAGCCGGAGATGTCGAAGAGAATCCTGGACCGGGCGGATCGATGAAAAAGCCTGA
ACTCACCGCGACGTCTGTCGAGAAGTTTCTGATCGAAAAGTTCGACAGCGTGTCCGACCTGATGCAGCTC
TCGGAGGGCGAAGAATCTCGTGCTTTCAGCTTCGATGTAGGAGGGCGTGGATATGTCCTGCGGGTAAATA
GCTGCGCCGATGGTTTCTACAAAGATCGTTATGTTCATCGGCACTTTGCATCGGCCGCGCTCCCGATTCC
GGAAGTGCTTGACATTGGGGAATTTAGCGAGAGCCTGACCTATTGCATCTCCCGCCGTGCACAGGGTGTC
ACGTTGCAAGACCTGCCTGAAACCGAACTGCCCGCTGTTCTGCAGCCGGTCGCGGAGGCCATGGATGCGA
TCGCTGCGGCCGATCTTAGCCAGACGAGCGGGTTCGGCCCATTCGGACCGCAAGGAATCGGTCAATACAC
TACGTGGCGTGATTTCATATGCGCGATTGCTGATCCCCATGTGTATCACTGGCAAACTGTGATGGACGAC
ACCGTCAGTGCGTCCGTCGCGCAGGCTCTCGATGAGCTGATGCTTTGGGCCGAGGACTGCCCCGAAGTCC
GGCACCTCGTGCACGCGGATTTCGGCTCCAACAATGTCCTGACGGACAATGGCCGCATAACAGCGGTCAT
TGACTGGAGCGAGGCGATGTTCGGGGATTCCCAATACGAGGTCGCCAACATCTTCTTCTGGAGGCCGTGG
TTGGCTTGTATGGAGCAGCAGACGCGCTACTTCGAGCGGAGGCATCCGGAGCTTGCAGGATCGCCGCGGC
TCCGGGCGTATATGCTCCGCATTGGTCTTGACCAACTCTATCAGAGCTTGGTTGACGGCAATTTCGATGA
TGCAGCTTGGGCGCAGGGTCGATGCGACGCAATCGTCCGATCCGGAGCCGGGACTGTCGGGCGTACACAA
ATCGCCCGCAGAAGCGCGGCCGTCTGGACCGATGGCTGTGTAGAAGTACTCGCCGATAGTGGAAACCGAC
GCCCCAGCACTCGTCCGAGGGCAAAGGAATGAGTTAACACGCGTTAAGTCGACAATCAACCTCTGGATTA
CAAAATTTGTGAAAGATTGACTGGTATTCTTAACTATGTTGCTCCTTTTACGCTATGTGGATACGCTGCT
TTAATGCCTTTGTATCATGCTATTGCTTCCCGTATGGCTTTCATTTTCTCCTCCTTGTATAAATCCTGGT
TGCTGTCTCTTTATGAGGAGTTGTGGCCCGTTGTCAGGCAACGTGGCGTGGTGTGCACTGTGTTTGCTGA
CGCAACCCCCACTGGTTGGGGCATTGCCACCACCTGTCAGCTCCTTTCCGGGACTTTCGCTTTCCCCCTC
CCTATTGCCACGGCGGAACTCATCGCCGCCTGCCTTGCCCGCTGCTGGACAGGGGCTCGGCTGTTGGGCA
CTGACAATTCCGTGGTGTTGTCGGGGAAATCATCGTCCTTTCCTTGGCTGCTCGCCTGTGTTGCCACCTG
GATTCTGCGCGGGACGTCCTTCTGCTACGTCCCTTCGGCCCTCAATCCAGCGGACCTTCCTTCCCGCGGC
CTGCTGCCGGCTCTGCGGCCTCTTCCGCGTCTTCGCCTTCGCCCTCAGACGAGTCGGATCTCCCTTTGGG
CCGCCTCCCCGCCTCGAGGTCGACTTTAAGACCAATGACTTACAAGGCAGCTGTAGATCTTAGCCACTTT
TTAAAAGAAAAGGGGGGACTGGAAGGGCTAATTCACTCCCAACGAAGACAAGATCTGCTTTTTGCTTGTA
CTGGGTCTCTCTGGTTAGACCAGATCTGAGCCTGGGAGCTCTCTGGCTAACTAGGGAACCCACTGCTTAA
GCCTCAATAAAGCTTGCCTTGAGTGCTTCAAGTAGTGTGTGCCCGTCTGTTGTGTGACTCTGGTAACTAG
AGATCCCTCAGACCCTTTTAGTCAGTGTGGAAAATCTCTAGCAGGGCCGTTTAAACCCGCTGATCAGCCT
CGACTGTGCCTTCTAGTTGCCAGCCATCTGTTGTTTGCCCCTCCCCCGTGCCTTCCTTGACCCTGGAAGG
TGCCACTCCCACTGTCCTTTCCTAATAAAATGAGGAAATTGCATCGCATTGTCTGAGTAGGTGTCATTCT
ATTCTGGGGGGTGGGGTGGGGCAGGACAGCAAGGGGGAGGATTGGGAAGACAATAGCAGGCATGCTGGGG
ATGCGGTGGGCTCTATGGCTTCTGAGGCGGAAAGAACCAGCTGGGGCTCTAGGGGGTATCCCC
[124 nt withheld, positions 8744-8867]
C
[91 nt withheld, positions 8869-8959]
A
[49 nt withheld, positions 8961-9009]
CCTTTGACGTTGGAGTCCACGTTCTTT
[37 nt withheld, positions 9037-9073]
ACCCTATCTCGGTCTATTCTTTTGATTTATAAGGGATTTTGCCGATTTCGGCCTATTGGTTAAAAAATGA
GCTGATTTAACAAAAATTTAACGCGAATTAATTCTGTGGAATGTGTGTCAGTTAGGGTGTGGAAAGTCCC
CAGGCTCCCCAGCAGGCAGAAGTATGCAAAGCATGCATCTCAATTAGTCAGCAACCAGGTGTGGAAAGTC
CCCAGGCTCCCCAGCAGGCAGAAGTATGCAAAGCATGCATCTCAATTAGTCAGCAACCATAGTCCCGCCC
CTAACTCCGCCCATCCCGCCCCTAACTCCGCCCAGTTCCGCCCATTCTCCGCCCCATGGCTGACTAATTT
TTTTTATTTATGCAGAGGCCGAGGCCGCCTCTGCCTCTGAGCTATTCCAGAAGTAGTGAGGAGGCTTTTT
TGGAGGCCTAGGCTTTTGCAAAAAGCTCCCGGGAGCTTGTATATCCATTTTCGGATCTGATCAGCACGTG
TTGACAATTAATCATCGGCATAGTATATCGGCATAGTATAATACGACAAGGTGAGGAACTAAACCATGGC
CAAGTTGACCAGTGCCGTTCCGGTGCTCACCGCGCGCGACGTCGCCGGAGCGGTCGAGTTCTGGACCGAC
CGGCTCGGGTTCTCCCGGGACTTCGTGGAGGACGACTTCGCCGGTGTGGTCCGGGACGACGTGACCCTGT
TCATCAGCGCGGTCCAGGACCAGGTGGTGCCGGACAACACCCTGGCCTGGGTGTGGGTGCGCGGCCTGGA
CGAGCTGTACGCCGAGTGGTCGGAGGTCGTGTCCACGAACTTCCGGGACGCCTCCGGGCCGGCCATGACC
GAGATCGGCGAGCAGCCGTGGGGGCGGGAGTTCGCCCTGCGCGACCCGGCCGGCAACTGCGTGCACTTCG
TGGCCGAGGAGCAGGACTGACACGTGCTACGAGATTTCGATTCCACCGCCGCCTTCTATGAAAGGTTGGG
CTTCGGAATCGTTTTCCGGGACGCCGGCTGGATGATCCTCCAGCGCGGGGATCTCATGCTGGAGTTCTTC
GCCCACCCCAACTTGTTTATTGCAGCTTATAATGGTTACAAATAAAGCAATAGCATCACAAATTTCACAA
ATAAAGCATTTTTTTCACTGCATTCTAGTTGTGGTTTGTCCAAACTCATCAATGTATCTTATCATGTCTG
TATACCGTCGACCTCTAGCTAGAGCTTGGCGTAATCATGGTCATAGCTGTTTCCTGTGTGAAATTGTTAT
CCGCTCACAATTCCACACAACATACGAGCCGGAAGCATAAAGTGTAAAGCCTGGGGTGCCTAATGAGTGA
GCTAACTCACATTAATTGCGTTGCGCTCACTGCCCGCTTTCCAGTCGGGAAACCTGTCGTGCCAGCTGCA
TTAATGAATCGGCCAACGCGCGGGGAGAGGCGGTTTGCGTATTGGGCGCTCTTCCGCTTCCTCGCTCACT
GACTCGCTGCGCTCGGTCGTTCGGCTGCGGCGAGCGGTATCAGCTCACTCAAAGGCGGTAATACGGTTAT
CCACAGAATCAGGGGATAACGCAGGAAAGAACATGTGAGCAAAAGGCCAGCAAAAGGCCAGGAACCGTAA
AAAGGCCGCGTTGCTGGCGTTTTTCCATAGGCTCCGCCCCCCTGACGAGCATCACAAAAATCGACGCTCA
AGTCAGAGGTGGCGAAACCCGACAGGACTATAAAGATACCAGGCGTTTCCCCCTGGAAGCTCCCTCGTGC
GCTCTCCTGTTCCGACCCTGCCGCTTACCGGATACCTGTCCGCCTTTCTCCCTTCGGGAAGCGTGGCGCT
TTCTCATAGCTCACGCTGTAGGTATCTCAGTTCGGTGTAGGTCGTTCGCTCCAAGCTGGGCTGTGTGCAC
GAACCCCCCGTTCAGCCCGACCGCTGCGCCTTATCCGGTAACTATCGTCTTGAGTCCAACCCGGTAAGAC
ACGACTTATCGCCACTGGCAGCAGCCACTGGTAACAGGATTAGCAGAGCGAGGTATGTAGGCGGTGCTAC
AGAGTTCTTGAAGTGGTGGCCTAACTACGGCTACACTAGAAGAACAGTATTTGGTATCTGCGCTCTGCTG
AAGCCAGTTACCTTCGGAAAAAGAGTTGGTAGCTCTTGATCCGGCAAACAAACCACCGCTGGTAGCGGTG
GTTTTTTTGTTTGCAAGCAGCAGATTACGCGCAGAAAAAAAGGATCTCAAGAAGATCCTTTGATCTTTTC
TACGGGGTCTGACGCTCAGTGGAACGAAAACTCACGTTAAGGGATTTTGGTCATGAGATTATCAAAAAGG
ATCTTCACCTAGATCCTTTTAAATTAAAAATGAAGTTTTAAATCAATCTAAAGTATATATGAGTAAACTT
GGTCTGACAGTTACCAATGCTTAATCAGTGAGGCACCTATCTCAGCGATCTGTCTATTTCGTTCATCCAT
AGTTGCCTGACTCCCCGTCGTGTAGATAACTACGATACGGGAGGGCTTACCATCTGGCCCCAGTGCTGCA
ATGATACCGCGAGACCCACGCTCACCGGCTCCAGATTTATCAGCAATAAACCAGCCAGCCGGAAGGGCCG
AGCGCAGAAGTGGTCCTGCAACTTTATCCGCCTCCATCCAGTCTATTAATTGTTGCCGGGAAGCTAGAGT
AAGTAGTTCGCCAGTTAATAGTTTGCGCAACGTTGTTGCCATTGCTACAGGCATCGTGGTGTCACGCTCG
TCGTTTGGTATGGCTTCATTCAGCTCCGGTTCCCAACGATCAAGGCGAGTTACATGATCCCCCATGTTGT
GCAAAAAAGCGGTTAGCTCCTTCGGTCCTCCGATCGTTGTCAGAAGTAAGTTGGCCGCAGTGTTATCACT
CATGGTTATGGCAGCACTGCATAATTCTCTTACTGTCATGCCATCCGTAAGATGCTTTTCTGTGACTGGT
GAGTACTCAACCAAGTCATTCTGAGAATAGTGTATGCGGCGACCGAGTTGCTCTTGCCCGGCGTCAATAC
GGGATAATACCGCGCCACATAGCAGAACTTTAAAAGTGCTCATCATTGGAAAACGTTCTTCGGGGCGAAA
ACTCTCAAGGATCTTACCGCTGTTGAGATCCAGTTCGATGTAACCCACTCGTGCACCCAACTGATCTTCA
GCATCTTTTACTTTCACCAGCGTTTCTGGGTGAGCAAAAACAGGAAGGCAAAATGCCGCAAAAAAGGGAA
TAAGGGCGACACGGAAATGTTGAATACTCATACTCTTCCTTTTTCAATATTATTGAAGCATTTATCAGGG
TTATTGTCTCATGAGCGGATACATATTTGAATGTATTTAGAAAAATAAACAAATAGGGGTTCCGCGCACA
TTTCCCCGAAAAGTGCCACCTGACGTCGACGGATCGGGAGATCTCCCGATCCCCTATGGTGCACTCTCAG
TACAATCTGCTCTGATGCCGCATAGTTAAGCCAGTATCTGCTCCCTGCTTGTGTGTTGGAGGTCGCTGAG
TAGTGCGCGAGCAAAATTTAAGCTACAACAAGGCAAGGCTTGACCGACAATTGCATGAAGAATCTGCTTA
GGGTTAGGCGTTTTGCGCTGCTTCGCGATGTACGGGCCAGATATACGCGTTGACATTGATTATTGACTAG
TTATTAATAGTAATCAATTACGGGGTCATTAGTTCATAGCCCATATATGGAGTTCCGCGTTACATAACTT
ACGGTAAATGGCCCGCCTGGCTGACCGCCCAACGACCCCCGCCCATTGACGTCAATAATGACGTATGTTC
CCATAGTAACGCCAATAGGGACTTTCCATTGACGTCAATGGGTGGAGTATTTACGGTAAACTGCCCACTT
GGCAGTACATCAAGTGTATCATATGCCAAGTACGCCCCCTATTGACGTCAATGACGGTAAATGGCCCGCC
TGGCATTATGCCCAGTACATGACCTTATGGGACTTTCCTACTTGGCAGTACATCTACGTATTAGTCATCG
CTATTACCATGGTGATGCGGTTTTGGCAGTACATCAATGGGCGTGGATAGCGGTTTGACTCACGGGGATT
TCCAAGTCTCCACCCCATTGACGTCAATGGGAGTTTGTTTTGGCACCAAAATCAACGGGACTTTCCAAAA
TGTCGTAACAACTCCGCCCCATTGACGCAAATGGGCGGTAGGCGTGTACGGTGGGAGGTCTATATAAGCA
GCGCGTTTTGCCTGTACTGGGTCTCTCTGGTTAGACCAGATCTGAGCCTGGGAGCTCTCTGGCTAACTAG
GGAACCCACTGCTTAAGCCTCAATAAAGCTTGCCTTGAGTGCTTCAAGTAGTGTGTGCCCGTCTGTTGTG
TGACTCTGGTAACTAGAGATCCCTCAGACCCTTTTAGTCAGTGTGGAAAATCTCTAGCA
