[The description below was written by a language model from this plasmid's Addgene catalogue record.]
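Description:
pXPR_BRD051-sgMLH1-2 is an all-in-one CRISPR plasmid built on the pXPR_BRD051 backbone (about 13.5 kb without the insert). It constitutively expresses both Streptococcus pyogenes Cas9 and a single guide RNA directed against human MLH1, the DNA mismatch repair gene associated with Lynch syndrome. The guide was introduced as a short oligonucleotide insert of about 25 bp between two BsmBI sites. This is the usual Golden Gate-style strategy for guide cloning, and both sites were destroyed in the process. In bacteria the plasmid is maintained at high copy under ampicillin selection, and the recorded host is a recombination-deficient stable strain, a choice typical of large or repeat-containing vectors. In mammalian cells, a hygromycin resistance marker allows selection of cells that have taken up the construct.

The record does not state which promoters drive the guide RNA, Cas9 or the hygromycin marker, and no feature table is provided, so the origin of replication and other regulatory elements cannot be described. The vector type is listed only as CRISPR, and the record does not say whether the backbone is viral or how it is meant to be delivered.

The stated purpose describes the MLH1 guide as a CRISPR cutting control, meaning a guide that produces Cas9-mediated cleavage at a defined human locus for comparison with guides against genes of interest. The plasmid was deposited in connection with a study identifying WRN helicase as a synthetic lethal target in microsatellite-unstable cancers, a setting in which mismatch repair status is central. The "-2" in the name suggests it is one of several MLH1 guides in that set.
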