Addgene plasmid #125777: pXPR_BRD051-sgMLH1-2
Purpose: constitutive expression of a guide RNA targeting human MLH1 (CRISPR cutting control) and S. pyogenes Cas9
Depositing lab: Francisca Vazquez. Publication: WRN helicase is a synthetic lethal target in microsatellite unstable cancers. Chan EM, Shibue T, McFarland JM, Gaeta B, Ghandi M, Dumont N, Gonzalez A, McPartlan JS, Li T, Zhang Y, Bin Liu J, Lazaro JB, Gu P, Piett CG, Apffel A, Ali SO, Deasy R, Keskula P, Ng RWS, Roberts EA, Reznichenko E, Leung L, Alimova M, Schenone M, Islam M, Maruvka YE, Liu Y, Roper J, Raghavan S, Giannakis M, Tseng YY, Nagel ZD, D'Andrea A, Root DE, Boehm JS, Getz G, Chang S, Golub TR, Tsherniak A, Vazquez F, Bass AJ. Nature. 2019 Apr 10. pii: 10.1038/s41586-019-1102-x. doi: 10.1038/s41586-019-1102-x. PubMed 30971823.
Backbone
  Vector backbone: pXPR_BRD051
  Backbone size w/o insert (bp): 13477
  Vector type: CRISPR
  Selectable markers: Hygromycin
Growth in bacteria
  Bacterial resistance: Ampicillin, 100 μg/mL
  Growth temperature: 30°C
  Growth strain: NEB Stable
  Copy number: High Copy
Gene/Insert
  Gene/Insert name: sgMLH1-2
  gRNA/shRNA sequence: GCCAGCACATGGTTTAGGAG
  Species: H. sapiens (human)
  Insert size (bp): 25
  Entrez Gene: MLH1 (a.k.a. COCA2, FCC2, HNPCC, HNPCC2, LYNCH2, MLH-1, MMRCS1, hMLH1)
  Cloning method: Restriction Enzyme; 5′ cloning site BsmBI (destroyed during cloning); 3′ cloning site BsmBI (destroyed during cloning)
Terms and licenses: Academic/Nonprofit Terms; Industry Terms: Not Available to Industry
Depositor comments: Please visit https://www.biorxiv.org/content/10.1101/502070v1 for BioRxiv preprint.
How to cite: pXPR_BRD051-sgMLH1-2 was a gift from Francisca Vazquez (Addgene plasmid # 125777 ; http://n2t.net/addgene:125777 ; RRID:Addgene_125777)
